Addgene plasmid #63847: pCN-mBFP
Purpose: Encodes a NADPH dependent blue fluorescent protein expressed under a strong promoter and strong RBS without His-tagged.
Depositing lab: Howard Salis. Depositing organization: Pennsylvania State University. Publication: Rational design of a synthetic Entner-Doudoroff pathway for improved and controllable NADPH regeneration. Ng CY, Farasat I, Maranas CD, Salis HM. Metab Eng. 2015 May;29:86-96. doi: 10.1016/j.ymben.2015.03.001. Epub 2015 Mar 10. PubMed 25769287.
Backbone
  Vector backbone: pQE-30
  Vector type: Bacterial Expression
Growth in bacteria
  Bacterial resistance: Kanamycin, 50 μg/mL
  Growth temperature: 37°C
  Growth strain: DH10B
  Copy number: High Copy
Gene/Insert
  Gene/Insert name: mBFP
  Species: Synthetic
  Insert size (bp): 747
  Mutation: Promoter and RBS was swapped. His-tag was removed from pQE-mBFP(Cat-). Ampicillin marker was swapped to Kanamycin.
  Cloning method: Restriction Enzyme; 5′ cloning site unknown (unknown if destroyed); 3′ cloning site unknown (unknown if destroyed)
  Sequencing primers: 5′ pBRforEco
Terms and licenses: Academic/Nonprofit Terms; Industry Terms: Not Available to Industry
How to cite: pCN-mBFP was a gift from Howard Salis (Addgene plasmid # 63847 ; http://n2t.net/addgene:63847 ; RRID:Addgene_63847)
