[The description below was written by a language model from this plasmid's Addgene catalogue record and pLannotate feature annotations shown in this document.]
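Description:
pCN-mBFP is a small (about 3.4 kb) bacterial expression plasmid derived from the pQE-30 backbone, built to produce mBFP, a synthetic NADPH-dependent blue fluorescent protein, in E. coli. It replicates from a high-copy ColE1/pMB1-type origin and is selected with kanamycin through the Tn5-derived aminoglycoside phosphotransferase gene (NeoR/KanR). A short adjoining fragment annotated as the Tn5 transposase appears to be residual flanking sequence carried over with the marker rather than a functional element. Other backbone remnants in the feature table include the pBR322 bom region, a small rop fragment and a fragment of the cat promoter. The cat promoter fragment is consistent with the recorded parent construct, pQE-mBFP(Cat-).

According to the record, the plasmid differs from that parent in three ways: the promoter and ribosome binding site were swapped, the His-tag was removed so the protein is expressed untagged, and the ampicillin marker was replaced by kanamycin. The annotation places a fragment of the strong constitutive Registry promoter J23119 (SpeI variant) upstream, with the phage lambda t0 terminator downstream. The 747 bp mBFP coding sequence is not itself annotated, but it presumably occupies the gap between these two elements. The RBS is described only as strong, and its identity is not given.

Because mBFP fluorescence depends on NADPH, strong expression of the protein can serve as an intracellular reporter of NADPH availability. This fits the associated work on designing a synthetic Entner-Doudoroff pathway to improve and control NADPH regeneration in bacteria.
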