Features (pLannotate 1.2.2; 8 found; start..end, strand, type, name):
     83..112     +  promoter       J23119(SpeI) promoter (fragment): bacterial promoter (Registry of Standard Biological Parts BBa J23119) modified to end with an SpeI site
    989..1083    +  terminator     lambda t0 terminator: transcription terminator from phage lambda
   1098..1118    +  promoter       cat promoter (fragment): promoter of the E. coli cat gene encoding chloramphenicol acetyltransferase
   1124..1165    +  CDS            rop (fragment): Rop protein, which maintains plasmids at low copy number; rop
   1267..1407    +  misc_feature   bom: basis of mobility region from pBR322
   1593..2181    -  rep_origin     ori: high-copy-number ColE1/pMB1/pBR322/pUC origin of replication
   2363..3157    -  CDS            NeoR/KanR: aminoglycoside phosphotransferase from Tn5; aph(3')-II (or nptII); confers resistance to neomycin, kanamycin, and G418 (Geneticin®)
   3189..3350    -  CDS            tnpA (fragment): TN5P_ECOLX - Also known as tnp. Experimental evidence at protein level: Swiss-Prot protein existence level 1. Mediates transposition of transposon Tn5 by a 'cut and paste' mechanism. First, the monomeric transposase binds the 19 bp inverted DNA repeats flanking the transposon. Then, dimerization of the DNA- bound transposase creates a synaptic DNA complex. After nicking of the first DNA strand, excision of the transposon proceeds through a series of intermediates. The transposase then mediates the insertion of the transposon at a new site by strand transfer. The activity of the wild- type tran
>Addgene plasmid #63847 | pCN-mBFP | depositor full sequence | sequence record 106570 | Full Sequence
TTCTTGAGCACAGCTAACACCACGTCGTCCCTATCTGCTGCCCTAGGTCTATGAGTGGTTGCTGGATAAC
GACGTCTTTTTTTTGACAGCTAGCTCAGTCCTAGGTATAATATATTCAGGGAGACCACAGGATCCACGGT
TTCCCTCTACAAATAATTTTGTTTAACTTTTACTAGAGGAATTCTTAAAGACCCAGGACGATTTAAGGAG
GAGAAAAGACATGCAGAATCTGAACGGCAAAGTGGCTTTCGTGACCGGCGGCAGCCGCGGCATCGGCGCG
GCGATCGTCCGCCGCTTGGCGGCGGACGGCGCCGACATCGCGTTCACCTATGTCAGCGCCTCGTCGAAAA
ACGTGGCCACCGCCCTGGTGCAAGAACTCGAGGCCAAGGGCCGCCGCGCTCGCGCCATCCAGGCGGACTC
GGCGGATCCGGCCCAGGTGCGGCAGGCGGTCGAGCAGGCCATCGTGCAACTGGGGCCGGTGGACGTGCTG
GTGAACAACGCCGGCATCTTCCTGGCCGGCCCCTTGGGCGAGGTGACGCTGGACGACTACGAACGCACGA
TGAACATCAATGTGCGCGCGCCTTTCGTGGCCATCCAGGCCGCGCAGGCCTCGATGCCGGACGGCGGCCG
CATCATCAACATCGGCAGCTGCCTGGCGGAACGCGCCGGCCGAGCCGGGGTAACGCTGTATGCCGCCAGC
AAGTCGGCGCTGCTGGGCATGACGCGCGGCCTGGCGCGCGACCTGGGCGCGCGCGGCATCACCGCCAACG
TCGTGCACCCGGGCCCGATCGACACCGACATGAATCCCGCAGATGGCGAACGCTCGGGCGAACTGGTGGC
CGTGCTGTCCTTGCCTCATTACGGCGAGGTGCGCGACATCGCCGGCATGGTGGCTTTCCTGGCCGGGCCG
GATGGGCGCTACGTGACCGGTGCGAGTCTGGCGGTGGACGGCGGCTTCGCCGCTTGAAAGCTTAATTAGC
TGAGCTTGGACTCCTGTTGATAGATCCAGTAATGACCTCAGAACTCCATCTGGATTTGTTCAGAACGCTC
GGTTGCCGCCGGGCGTTTTTTATTGGTGAGAATCCAAGCTAGCTTGGCGAGATTTTCAGGAGCTAAGGTC
TAGAGCTGCCTCGCGCGTTTCGGTGATGACGGTGAAAACCTCTGACACATGCAGCTCCCGGAGACGGTCA
CAGCTTGTCTGTAAGCGGATGCCGGGAGCAGACAAGCCCGTCAGGGCGCGTCAGCGGGTGTTGGCGGGTG
TCGGGGCGCAGCCATGACCCAGTCACGTAGCGATAGCGGAGTGTATACTGGCTTAACTATGCGGCATCAG
AGCAGATTGTACTGAGAGTGCACCATATGCGGTGTGAAATACCGCACAGATGCGTAAGGAGAAAATACCG
CATCAGGCGCTCTTCCGCTTCCTCGCTCACTGACTCGCTGCGCTCGGTCGTTCGGCTGCGGCGAGCGGTA
TCAGCTCACTCAAAGGCGGTAATACGGTTATCCACAGAATCAGGGGATAACGCAGGAAAGAACATGTGAG
CAAAAGGCCAGCAAAAGGCCAGGAACCGTAAAAAGGCCGCGTTGCTGGCGTTTTTCCATAGGCTCCGCCC
CCCTGACGAGCATCACAAAAATCGACGCTCAAGTCAGAGGTGGCGAAACCCGACAGGACTATAAAGATAC
CAGGCGTTTCCCCCTGGAAGCTCCCTCGTGCGCTCTCCTGTTCCGACCCTGCCGCTTACCGGATACCTGT
CCGCCTTTCTCCCTTCGGGAAGCGTGGCGCTTTCTCATAGCTCACGCTGTAGGTATCTCAGTTCGGTGTA
GGTCGTTCGCTCCAAGCTGGGCTGTGTGCACGAACCCCCCGTTCAGCCCGACCGCTGCGCCTTATCCGGT
AACTATCGTCTTGAGTCCAACCCGGTAAGACACGACTTATCGCCACTGGCAGCAGCCACTGGTAACAGGA
TTAGCAGAGCGAGGTATGTAGGCGGTGCTACAGAGTTCTTGAAGTGGTGGCCTAACTACGGCTACACTAG
AAGGACAGTATTTGGTATCTGCGCTCTGCTGAAGCCAGTTACCTTCGGAAAAAGAGTTGGTAGCTCTTGA
TCCGGCAAACAAACCACCGCTGGTAGCGGTGGTTTTTTTGTTTGCAAGCAGCAGATTACGCGCAGAAAAA
AAGGATCTCAAGAAGATCCTTTGATCTTTTCTACGGGGTCTGACGCTCAGTGGAACGAAAACTCACGTTA
AGGGATTTTGGTCATGAGATTATCAAAAAGGATCTTCACCTAGATCCTTTTAAATTAAAAATGAAGTTTT
AAATCAATCTAAAGTATATATGAGTAAACTTGGTCTGACAGTTACCGAGCTCTCAGAAGAACTCGTCAAG
AAGGCGATAGAAGGCGATGCGCTGCGAATCGGGAGCGGCGATACCGTAAAGCACGAGGAAGCGGTCAGCC
CATTCGCCGCCAAGCTCTTCAGCAATATCACGGGTATCCAACGCTATGTCCTGATAGCGGTCCGCCACAC
CCAGCCGGCCACAGTCGTTGAATCCAGAAAAGCGGCCATTTTCCACCATGATATTCGGCAAGCAGGCATC
GCCATGGGTCACGACGAGATCCTCGCCGTCGGGCATGCGCGCCTTGAGCCTGGCGAACAGTTCGGCTGGC
GCGAGCCCCTGATGCTCTTCGTCCAGATCATCCTGATCGACAAGACCGGCTTCCATCCGAGTACGTGCTC
GCTCGATGCGATGTTTCGCTTGGTGGTCGAATGGGCAGGTAGCCGGATCAAGCGTATGCAGCCGCCGCAT
TGCATCAGCCATGATGGATACTTTCTCGGCAGGAGCAAGGTGGGATGACAGGAGATCCTGCCCCGGCACT
TCGCCCAATAGCAGCCAGTCCCTTCCCGCTTCAGTGACAACGTCGAGCACAGCTGCGCAAGGAACGCCCG
TCGTGGCCAGCCACGATAGCCGCGCTGCCTCGTCCTGCAGTTCATTCAGGGCACCGGACAGGTCGGTCTT
GACAAAAAGAACCGGGCGCCCCTGCGCTGACAGCCGGAACACGGCGGCATCAGAGCAGCCGATTGTCTGT
TGTGCCCAGTCATAGCCGAATAGCCTCTCCACCCAAGCGGCCGGAGAACCTGCGTGCAATCCATCTTGTT
CAATCATGCGAAACGATCCTCATCCTGTCTCTTGATCAGATCTTGATCCCCTGCGCCATCAGATCCTTGG
CGGCAAGAAAGCCATCCAGTTTACTTTGCAGGGCTTCCCAACCTTACCAGAGGGCGCCCCAGCTGGCAAT
TCCGGTTCGCTTGCTGTCCATAAAACCGCCCAGTCTAGCTATCGGGTACCGTGCCACCTGACGTCTAAGA
AACCATTATTATCATGACATTAACCTATAAAAATAGGCGTATCACGAGGCCCTTTCGTCTTCACCTGTCG
AC
