>Addgene plasmid #63847 | pCN-mBFP | addgene partial sequence | sequence record 108527 | Neo-R 5'-GCCCAGTCATAGCCGAATAG-3'
TCATGCGAAACGATCCTCATCCTGTCTCTTGATCAGATCTTGATCCCCTGCGCCATCAGATCCTTGGCGG
CAAGAAAGCCATCCAGTTTACTTTGCAGGGCTTCCCAACCTTACCAGAGGGCGCCCCAGCTGGCAATTCC
GGTTCGCTTGCTGTCCATAAAACCGCCCAGTCTAGCTATCGGGTACCGTGCCACCTGACGTCTAAGAAAC
CATTATTATCATGACATTAACCTATAAAAATAGGCGTATCACGAGGCCCTTTCGTCTTCACCTGTCGACT
TCTTGAGCACAGCTAACACCACGTCGTCCCTATCTGCTGCCCTAGGTCTATGAGTGGTTGCTGGATAACG
ACGTCTTTTTTTTGACAGCTAGCTCAGTCCTAGGTATAATATATTCAGGGAGACCACAGGATCCACGGTT
TCCCTCTACAAATAATTTTGTTTAACTTTTACTAGAGGAATTCTTAAAGACCCAGGACGATTTAAGGAGG
AGAAAAGACATGCAGAATCTGAACGGCAAAGTGGCTTTCGTGACCGGCGGCAGCCGCGGCATCGGCGCGG
CGATCGTCCGCCGCTTGGCGGCGGACGGCGCCGACATCGCGTTCACCTATGTCAGCGCCTCGTCGAAAAA
CGTGGCCACCGCCCTGGTGCAAGAACTCGAGGCCAAGGGCCGCCGCGCTCGCGCCATCCA
