>Addgene plasmid #63847 | pCN-mBFP | addgene partial sequence | sequence record 108528 | pGEX3 5'-CCGGGAGCTGCATGTGTCAGAGG-3'
TCTCGCCAAGCTAGCTTGGATTCTCACCAATAAAAAACGCCCGGCGGCAACCGAGCGTTCTGAACAAATC
CAGATGGAGTTCTGAGGTCATTACTGGATCTATCAACAGGAGTCCAAGCTCAGCTAATTAAGCTTTCAAG
CGGCGAAGCCGCCGTCCACCGCCAGACTCGCACCGGTCACGTAGCGCCCATCCGGCCCGGCCAGGAAAGC
CACCATGCCGGCGATGTCGCGCACCTCGCCGTAATGAGGCAAGGACAGCACGGCCACCAGTTCGCCCGAG
CGTTCGCCATCTGCGGGATTCATGTCGGTGTCGATCGGGCCCGGGTGCACGACGTTGGCGGTGATGCCGC
GCGCGCCCAGGTCGCGCGCCAGGCCGCGCGTCATGCCCAGCAGCGCCGACTTGCTGGCGGCATACAGCGT
TACCCCGGCTCGGCCGGCGCGTTCCGCCAGGCAGCTGCCGATGTTGATGATGCGGCCGCCGTCCGGCATC
GAGGCCTGCGCGGCCTGGATGGCCACGAAAGGCGCGCGCACATTGATGTTCATCGTGCGTTCGTAGTCGT
CCAGCGTCACCTCGCCCAAGGGGCCGGCCAGGAAGATGCCGGCGTTGTTCACCAGCACGTCCACCGGCCC
CAGTTGCACGATGGCCTGCTCGACCGCCTGCCGCACCTGGGCCGGATCCGCCGAGTCCGCCTGGATGGCG
CGAGCGCG
